>Addgene plasmid #118414 | hAAVS1-gs4_EF1a-Cas9-2A-GFP | depositor full sequence | sequence record 223638 | hAAVS1-gs4_EF1a-Cas9-2A-GFP sequence 9787 bps
GAGGGCCTATTTCCCATGATTCCTTCATATTTGCATATACGATACAAGGCTGTTAGAGAGATAATTGGAA
TTAATTTGACTGTAAACACAAAGATATTAGTACAAAATACGTGACGTAGAAAGTAATAATTTCTTGGGTA
GTTTGCAGTTTTAAAATTATGTTTTAAAATGGACTATCATATGCTTACCGTAACTTGAAAGTATTTCGAT
TTCTTGGCTTTATATATCTTGTGGAAAGGACGAAACACCGTGGGGGTTAGACCCAATATCGTTTTAGAGC
TAGAAATAGCAAGTTAAAATAAGGCTAGTCCGTTATCAACTTGAAAAAGTGGCACCGAGTCGGTGCTTTT
TTGTTTTAGAGCTAGAAATAGCAAGTTAAAATAAGGCTAGTCCGTTTTTAGCGCGTGCGCCAATTCTGCA
GACAAATGGCTCTAGAGGTACCATCGATGTCGACGATAAGCTTTGCAAAGATGGATAAAGTTTTAAACAG
AGAGGAATCTTTGCAGCTAATGGACCTTCTAGGTCTTGAAAGGAGTGGGAATTGGCTCCGGTGCCCGTCA
GTGGGCAGAGCGCACATCGCCCACAGTCCCCGAGAAGTTGGGGGGAGGGGTCGGCAATTGAACCGGTGCC
TAGAGAAGGTGGCGCGGGGTAAACTGGGAAAGTGATGTCGTGTACTGGCTCCGCCTTTTTCCCGAGGGTG
GGGGAGAACCGTATATAAGTGCAGTAGTCGCCGTGAACGTTCTTTTTCGCAACGGGTTTGCCGCCAGAAC
ACAGGTAAGTGCCGTGTGTGGTTCCCGCGGGCCTGGCCTCTTTACGGGTTATGGCCCTTGCGTGCCTTGA
ATTACTTCCACCTGGCTGCAGTACGTGATTCTTGATCCCGAGCTTCGGGTTGGAAGTGGGTGGGAGAGTT
CGAGGCCTTGCGCTTAAGGAGCCCCTTCGCCTCGTGCTTGAGTTGAGGCCTGGCCTGGGCGCTGGGGCCG
CCGCGTGCGAATCTGGTGGCACCTTCGCGCCTGTCTCGCTGCTTTCGATAAGTCTCTAGCCATTTAAAAT
TTTTGATGACCTGCTGCGACGCTTTTTTTCTGGCAAGATAGTCTTGTAAATGCGGGCCAAGATCTGCACA
CTGGTATTTCGGTTTTTGGGGCCGCGGGCGGCGACGGGGCCCGTGCGTCCCAGCGCACATGTTCGGCGAG
GCGGGGCCTGCGAGCGCGGCCACCGAGAATCGGACGGGGGTAGTCTCAAGCTGGCCGGCCTGCTCTGGTG
CCTGGCCTCGCGCCGCCGTGTATCGCCCCGCCCTGGGCGGCAAGGCTGGCCCGGTCGGCACCAGTTGCGT
GAGCGGAAAGATGGCCGCTTCCCGGCCCTGCTGCAGGGAGCTCAAAATGGAGGACGCGGCGCTCGGGAGA
GCGGGCGGGTGAGTCACCCACACAAAGGAAAAGGGCCTTTCCGTCCTCAGCCGTCGCTTCATGTGACTCC
ACGGAGTACCGGGCGCCGTCCAGGCACCTCGATTAGTTCTCGAGCTTTTGGAGTACGTCGTCTTTAGGTT
GGGGGGAGGGGTTTTATGCGATGGAGTTTCCCCACACTGAGTGGGTGGAGACTGAAGTTAGGCCAGCTTG
GCACTTGATGTAATTCTCCTTGGAATTTGCCCTTTTTGAGTTTGGATCTTGGTTCATTCTCAAGCCTCAG
ACAGTGGTTCAAAGTTTTTTTCTTCCATTTCAGGTGTCGTGAGGAATTTCGACATTTAAATCGCCACCAT
GGACTATAAGGACCACGACGGAGACTACAAGGATCATGATATTGATTACAAAGACGATGACGATAAGATG
GCCCCAAAGAAGAAGCGGAAGGTCGGTATCCACGGAGTCCCAGCAGCCGACAAGAAGTACAGCATCGGCC
TGGACATCGGCACCAACTCTGTGGGCTGGGCCGTGATCACCGACGAGTACAAGGTGCCCAGCAAGAAATT
CAAGGTGCTGGGCAACACCGACCGGCACAGCATCAAGAAGAACCTGATCGGAGCCCTGCTGTTCGACAGC
GGCGAAACAGCCGAGGCCACCCGGCTGAAGAGAACCGCCAGAAGAAGATACACCAGACGGAAGAACCGGA
TCTGCTATCTGCAAGAGATCTTCAGCAACGAGATGGCCAAGGTGGACGACAGCTTCTTCCACAGACTGGA
AGAGTCCTTCCTGGTGGAAGAGGATAAGAAGCACGAGCGGCACCCCATCTTCGGCAACATCGTGGACGAG
GTGGCCTACCACGAGAAGTACCCCACCATCTACCACCTGAGAAAGAAACTGGTGGACAGCACCGACAAGG
CCGACCTGCGGCTGATCTATCTGGCCCTGGCCCACATGATCAAGTTCCGGGGCCACTTCCTGATCGAGGG
CGACCTGAACCCCGACAACAGCGACGTGGACAAGCTGTTCATCCAGCTGGTGCAGACCTACAACCAGCTG
TTCGAGGAAAACCCCATCAACGCCAGCGGCGTGGACGCCAAGGCCATCCTGTCTGCCAGACTGAGCAAGA
GCAGACGGCTGGAAAATCTGATCGCCCAGCTGCCCGGCGAGAAGAAGAATGGCCTGTTCGGAAACCTGAT
TGCCCTGAGCCTGGGCCTGACCCCCAACTTCAAGAGCAACTTCGACCTGGCCGAGGATGCCAAACTGCAG
CTGAGCAAGGACACCTACGACGACGACCTGGACAACCTGCTGGCCCAGATCGGCGACCAGTACGCCGACC
TGTTTCTGGCCGCCAAGAACCTGTCCGACGCCATCCTGCTGAGCGACATCCTGAGAGTGAACACCGAGAT
CACCAAGGCCCCCCTGAGCGCCTCTATGATCAAGAGATACGACGAGCACCACCAGGACCTGACCCTGCTG
AAAGCTCTCGTGCGGCAGCAGCTGCCTGAGAAGTACAAAGAGATTTTCTTCGACCAGAGCAAGAACGGCT
ACGCCGGCTACATTGACGGCGGAGCCAGCCAGGAAGAGTTCTACAAGTTCATCAAGCCCATCCTGGAAAA
GATGGACGGCACCGAGGAACTGCTCGTGAAGCTGAACAGAGAGGACCTGCTGCGGAAGCAGCGGACCTTC
GACAACGGCAGCATCCCCCACCAGATCCACCTGGGAGAGCTGCACGCCATTCTGCGGCGGCAGGAAGATT
TTTACCCATTCCTGAAGGACAACCGGGAAAAGATCGAGAAGATCCTGACCTTCCGCATCCCCTACTACGT
GGGCCCTCTGGCCAGGGGAAACAGCAGATTCGCCTGGATGACCAGAAAGAGCGAGGAAACCATCACCCCC
TGGAACTTCGAGGAAGTGGTGGACAAGGGCGCTTCCGCCCAGAGCTTCATCGAGCGGATGACCAACTTCG
ATAAGAACCTGCCCAACGAGAAGGTGCTGCCCAAGCACAGCCTGCTGTACGAGTACTTCACCGTGTATAA
CGAGCTGACCAAAGTGAAATACGTGACCGAGGGAATGAGAAAGCCCGCCTTCCTGAGCGGCGAGCAGAAA
AAGGCCATCGTGGACCTGCTGTTCAAGACCAACCGGAAAGTGACCGTGAAGCAGCTGAAAGAGGACTACT
TCAAGAAAATCGAGTGCTTCGACTCCGTGGAAATCTCCGGCGTGGAAGATCGGTTCAACGCCTCCCTGGG
CACATACCACGATCTGCTGAAAATTATCAAGGACAAGGACTTCCTGGACAATGAGGAAAACGAGGACATT
CTGGAAGATATCGTGCTGACCCTGACACTGTTTGAGGACAGAGAGATGATCGAGGAACGGCTGAAAACCT
ATGCCCACCTGTTCGACGACAAAGTGATGAAGCAGCTGAAGCGGCGGAGATACACCGGCTGGGGCAGGCT
GAGCCGGAAGCTGATCAACGGCATCCGGGACAAGCAGTCCGGCAAGACAATCCTGGATTTCCTGAAGTCC
GACGGCTTCGCCAACAGAAACTTCATGCAGCTGATCCACGACGACAGCCTGACCTTTAAAGAGGACATCC
AGAAAGCCCAGGTGTCCGGCCAGGGCGATAGCCTGCACGAGCACATTGCCAATCTGGCCGGCAGCCCCGC
CATTAAGAAGGGCATCCTGCAGACAGTGAAGGTGGTGGACGAGCTCGTGAAAGTGATGGGCCGGCACAAG
CCCGAGAACATCGTGATCGAAATGGCCAGAGAGAACCAGACCACCCAGAAGGGACAGAAGAACAGCCGCG
AGAGAATGAAGCGGATCGAAGAGGGCATCAAAGAGCTGGGCAGCCAGATCCTGAAAGAACACCCCGTGGA
AAACACCCAGCTGCAGAACGAGAAGCTGTACCTGTACTACCTGCAGAATGGGCGGGATATGTACGTGGAC
CAGGAACTGGACATCAACCGGCTGTCCGACTACGATGTGGACCATATCGTGCCTCAGAGCTTTCTGAAGG
ACGACTCCATCGACAACAAGGTGCTGACCAGAAGCGACAAGAACCGGGGCAAGAGCGACAACGTGCCCTC
CGAAGAGGTCGTGAAGAAGATGAAGAACTACTGGCGGCAGCTGCTGAACGCCAAGCTGATTACCCAGAGA
AAGTTCGACAATCTGACCAAGGCCGAGAGAGGCGGCCTGAGCGAACTGGATAAGGCCGGCTTCATCAAGA
GACAGCTGGTGGAAACCCGGCAGATCACAAAGCACGTGGCACAGATCCTGGACTCCCGGATGAACACTAA
GTACGACGAGAATGACAAGCTGATCCGGGAAGTGAAAGTGATCACCCTGAAGTCCAAGCTGGTGTCCGAT
TTCCGGAAGGATTTCCAGTTTTACAAAGTGCGCGAGATCAACAACTACCACCACGCCCACGACGCCTACC
TGAACGCCGTCGTGGGAACCGCCCTGATCAAAAAGTACCCTAAGCTGGAAAGCGAGTTCGTGTACGGCGA
CTACAAGGTGTACGACGTGCGGAAGATGATCGCCAAGAGCGAGCAGGAAATCGGCAAGGCTACCGCCAAG
TACTTCTTCTACAGCAACATCATGAACTTTTTCAAGACCGAGATTACCCTGGCCAACGGCGAGATCCGGA
AGCGGCCTCTGATCGAGACAAACGGCGAAACCGGGGAGATCGTGTGGGATAAGGGCCGGGATTTTGCCAC
CGTGCGGAAAGTGCTGAGCATGCCCCAAGTGAATATCGTGAAAAAGACCGAGGTGCAGACAGGCGGCTTC
AGCAAAGAGTCTATCCTGCCCAAGAGGAACAGCGATAAGCTGATCGCCAGAAAGAAGGACTGGGACCCTA
AGAAGTACGGCGGCTTCGACAGCCCCACCGTGGCCTATTCTGTGCTGGTGGTGGCCAAAGTGGAAAAGGG
CAAGTCCAAGAAACTGAAGAGTGTGAAAGAGCTGCTGGGGATCACCATCATGGAAAGAAGCAGCTTCGAG
AAGAATCCCATCGACTTTCTGGAAGCCAAGGGCTACAAAGAAGTGAAAAAGGACCTGATCATCAAGCTGC
CTAAGTACTCCCTGTTCGAGCTGGAAAACGGCCGGAAGAGAATGCTGGCCTCTGCCGGCGAACTGCAGAA
GGGAAACGAACTGGCCCTGCCCTCCAAATATGTGAACTTCCTGTACCTGGCCAGCCACTATGAGAAGCTG
AAGGGCTCCCCCGAGGATAATGAGCAGAAACAGCTGTTTGTGGAACAGCACAAGCACTACCTGGACGAGA
TCATCGAGCAGATCAGCGAGTTCTCCAAGAGAGTGATCCTGGCCGACGCTAATCTGGACAAAGTGCTGTC
CGCCTACAACAAGCACCGGGATAAGCCCATCAGAGAGCAGGCCGAGAATATCATCCACCTGTTTACCCTG
ACCAATCTGGGAGCCCCTGCCGCCTTCAAGTACTTTGACACCACCATCGACCGGAAGAGGTACACCAGCA
CCAAAGAGGTGCTGGACGCCACCCTGATCCACCAGAGCATCACCGGCCTGTACGAGACACGGATCGACCT
GTCTCAGCTGGGAGGCGACAAAAGGCCGGCGGCCACGAAAAAGGCCGGCCAGGCAAAAAAGAAAAAGGAA
TTCGGCAGTGGAGAGGGCAGAGGAAGTCTGCTAACATGCGGTGACGTCGAGGAGAATCCTGGCCCAGTGA
GCAAGGGCGAGGAGCTGTTCACCGGGGTGGTGCCCATCCTGGTCGAGCTGGACGGCGACGTAAACGGCCA
CAAGTTCAGCGTGTCCGGCGAGGGCGAGGGCGATGCCACCTACGGCAAGCTGACCCTGAAGTTCATCTGC
ACCACCGGCAAGCTGCCCGTGCCCTGGCCCACCCTCGTGACCACCCTGACCTACGGCGTGCAGTGCTTCA
GCCGCTACCCCGACCACATGAAGCAGCACGACTTCTTCAAGTCCGCCATGCCCGAAGGCTACGTCCAGGA
GCGCACCATCTTCTTCAAGGACGACGGCAACTACAAGACCCGCGCCGAGGTGAAGTTCGAGGGCGACACC
CTGGTGAACCGCATCGAGCTGAAGGGCATCGACTTCAAGGAGGACGGCAACATCCTGGGGCACAAGCTGG
AGTACAACTACAACAGCCACAACGTCTATATCATGGCCGACAAGCAGAAGAACGGCATCAAGGTGAACTT
CAAGATCCGCCACAACATCGAGGACGGCAGCGTGCAGCTCGCCGACCACTACCAGCAGAACACCCCCATC
GGCGACGGCCCCGTGCTGCTGCCCGACAACCACTACCTGAGCACCCAGTCCGCCCTGAGCAAAGACCCCA
ACGAGAAGCGCGATCACATGGTCCTGCTGGAGTTCGTGACCGCCGCCGGGATCACTCTCGGCATGGACGA
GCTGTACAAGGAATTCTAACTAGAGCTCGCTGATCAGCCTCGACTGTGCCTTCTAGTTGCCAGCCATCTG
TTGTTTGCCCCTCCCCCGTGCCTTCCTTGACCCTGGAAGGTGCCACTCCCACTGTCCTTTCCTAATAAAA
TGAGGAAATTGCATCGCATTGTCTGAGTAGGTGTCATTCTATTCTGGGGGGTGGGGTGGGGCAGGACAGC
AAGGGGGAGGATTGGGAAGAGAATAGCAGGCATGCTGGGGAGCGGCCGCAGGAACCCCTAGTGATGGAGT
TGGCCACTCCCTCTCTGCGCGCTCGCTCGCTCACTGAGGCCGGGCGACCAAAGGTCGCCCGACGCCCGGG
CTTTGCCCGGGCGGCCTCAGTGAGCGAGCGAGCGCGCAGCTGCCTGCAGGGGCGCCTGATGCGGTATTTT
CTCCTTACGCATCTGTGCGGTATTTCACACCGCATA
[142 nt withheld, positions 7247-7388]
C
[141 nt withheld, positions 7390-7530]
CCTTTGACGTTGGAGTCCACGTTCTTT
[37 nt withheld, positions 7558-7594]
ACCCTATCTCGGGCTATTCTTTTGATTTATAAGGGATTTTGCCGATTTCGGCCTATTGGTTAAAAAATGA
GCTGATTTAACAAAAATTTAACGCGAATTTTAACAAAATATTAACGTTTACAATTTTATGGTGCACTCTC
AGTACAATCTGCTCTGATGCCGCATAGTTAAGCCAGCCCCGACACCCGCCAACACCCGCTGACGCGCCCT
GACGGGCTTGTCTGCTCCCGGCATCCGCTTACAGACAAGCTGTGACCGTCTCCGGGAGCTGCATGTGTCA
GAGGTTTTCACCGTCATCACCGAAACGCGCGAGACGAAAGGGCCTCGTGATACGCCTATTTTTATAGGTT
AATGTCATGATAATAATGGTTTCTTAGACGTCAGGTGGCACTTTTCGGGGAAATGTGCGCGGAACCCCTA
TTTGTTTATTTTTCTAAATACATTCAAATATGTATCCGCTCATGAGACAATAACCCTGATAAATGCTTCA
ATAATATTGAAAAAGGAAGAGTATGAGTATTCAACATTTCCGTGTCGCCCTTATTCCCTTTTTTGCGGCA
TTTTGCCTTCCTGTTTTTGCTCACCCAGAAACGCTGGTGAAAGTAAAAGATGCTGAAGATCAGTTGGGTG
CACGAGTGGGTTACATCGAACTGGATCTCAACAGCGGTAAGATCCTTGAGAGTTTTCGCCCCGAAGAACG
TTTTCCAATGATGAGCACTTTTAAAGTTCTGCTATGTGGCGCGGTATTATCCCGTATTGACGCCGGGCAA
GAGCAACTCGGTCGCCGCATACACTATTCTCAGAATGACTTGGTTGAGTACTCACCAGTCACAGAAAAGC
ATCTTACGGATGGCATGACAGTAAGAGAATTATGCAGTGCTGCCATAACCATGAGTGATAACACTGCGGC
CAACTTACTTCTGACAACGATCGGAGGACCGAAGGAGCTAACCGCTTTTTTGCACAACATGGGGGATCAT
GTAACTCGCCTTGATCGTTGGGAACCGGAGCTGAATGAAGCCATACCAAACGACGAGCGTGACACCACGA
TGCCTGTAGCAATGGCAACAACGTTGCGCAAACTATTAACTGGCGAACTACTTACTCTAGCTTCCCGGCA
ACAATTAATAGACTGGATGGAGGCGGATAAAGTTGCAGGACCACTTCTGCGCTCGGCCCTTCCGGCTGGC
TGGTTTATTGCTGATAAATCTGGAGCCGGTGAGCGTGGAAGCCGCGGTATCATTGCAGCACTGGGGCCAG
ATGGTAAGCCCTCCCGTATCGTAGTTATCTACACGACGGGGAGTCAGGCAACTATGGATGAACGAAATAG
ACAGATCGCTGAGATAGGTGCCTCACTGATTAAGCATTGGTAACTGTCAGACCAAGTTTACTCATATATA
CTTTAGATTGATTTAAAACTTCATTTTTAATTTAAAAGGATCTAGGTGAAGATCCTTTTTGATAATCTCA
TGACCAAAATCCCTTAACGTGAGTTTTCGTTCCACTGAGCGTCAGACCCCGTAGAAAAGATCAAAGGATC
TTCTTGAGATCCTTTTTTTCTGCGCGTAATCTGCTGCTTGCAAACAAAAAAACCACCGCTACCAGCGGTG
GTTTGTTTGCCGGATCAAGAGCTACCAACTCTTTTTCCGAAGGTAACTGGCTTCAGCAGAGCGCAGATAC
CAAATACTGTCCTTCTAGTGTAGCCGTAGTTAGGCCACCACTTCAAGAACTCTGTAGCACCGCCTACATA
CCTCGCTCTGCTAATCCTGTTACCAGTGGCTGCTGCCAGTGGCGATAAGTCGTGTCTTACCGGGTTGGAC
TCAAGACGATAGTTACCGGATAAGGCGCAGCGGTCGGGCTGAACGGGGGGTTCGTGCACACAGCCCAGCT
TGGAGCGAACGACCTACACCGAACTGAGATACCTACAGCGTGAGCTATGAGAAAGCGCCACGCTTCCCGA
AGGGAGAAAGGCGGACAGGTATCCGGTAAGCGGCAGGGTCGGAACAGGAGAGCGCACGAGGGAGCTTCCA
GGGGGAAACGCCTGGTATCTTTATAGTCCTGTCGGGTTTCGCCACCTCTGACTTGAGCGTCGATTTTTGT
GATGCTCGTCAGGGGGGCGGAGCCTATGGAAAAACGCCAGCAACGCGGCCTTTTTACGGTTCCTGGCCTT
TTGCTGGCCTTTTGCTCACATGT
Features (pLannotate 1.2.2; 18 found; start..end, strand, type, name):
      1..241     +  promoter       U6 promoter: RNA polymerase III promoter for human U6 snRNA
    271..346     +  misc_RNA       gRNA scaffold: guide RNA scaffold for the Streptococcus pyogenes CRISPR/Cas9 system
    353..396     +  misc_RNA       gRNA scaffold (fragment): guide RNA scaffold for the Streptococcus pyogenes CRISPR/Cas9 system
    471..537     +  CDS            small t antigen (fragment): SV40 (simian virus 40) small t antigen
    544..1722    +  promoter       EF-1α promoter: strong constitutive promoter for human elongation factor EF-1α
   1869..3470    +  CDS            Cas9(N): N-terminal portion of Streptococcus pyogenes Cas9 (Zetsche et al., 2015)
   3471..5969    +  CDS            Cas9(C): C-terminal portion of Streptococcus pyogenes Cas9 (Zetsche et al., 2015)
   5970..6017    +  CDS            nucleoplasmin NLS: bipartite nuclear localization signal from nucleoplasmin
   6087..6800    +  CDS            EGFP: EGFP is a basic (constitutively fluorescent) green fluorescent protein published in 1996, derived from Aequorea victoria. It is reported to be a rapidly-maturing weak dimer with moderate acid sensitivity.
   6834..6945    +  polyA_signal   bGH poly(A) signal: bovine growth hormone polyadenylation signal
   7050..7190    +  repeat_region  AAV2 ITR: inverted terminal repeat of adeno-associated virus serotype 2 inverted
   7195..7246    -  misc_feature   bom (fragment): basis of mobility region from pBR322
   7265..7645    +  rep_origin     M13 ori (sequence partly withheld): M13 bacteriophage origin of replication; arrow indicates direction of (+) strand synthesis
   7721..7770    -  misc_feature   bom (fragment): basis of mobility region from pBR322
   7872..7907    -  CDS            rop (fragment): Rop protein, which maintains plasmids at low copy number; rop
   8002..8106    +  promoter       AmpR promoter: bla
   8107..8967    +  CDS            AmpR: β-lactamase; bla; confers resistance to ampicillin, carbenicillin, and related antibiotics
   9138..9726    +  rep_origin     ori: high-copy-number ColE1/pMB1/pBR322/pUC origin of replication
