>Addgene plasmid #118414 | hAAVS1-gs4_EF1a-Cas9-2A-GFP | addgene full sequence | sequence record 228089 | Addgene NGS Result
GAGGGCCTATTTCCCATGATTCCTTCATATTTGCATATACGATACAAGGCTGTTAGAGAGATAATTGGAA
TTAATTTGACTGTAAACACAAAGATATTAGTACAAAATACGTGACGTAGAAAGTAATAATTTCTTGGGTA
GTTTGCAGTTTTAAAATTATGTTTTAAAATGGACTATCATATGCTTACCGTAACTTGAAAGTATTTCGAT
TTCTTGGCTTTATATATCTTGTGGAAAGGACGAAACACCGTGGGGGTTAGACCCAATATCGTTTTAGAGC
TAGAAATAGCAAGTTAAAATAAGGCTAGTCCGTTATCAACTTGAAAAAGTGGCACCGAGTCGGTGCTTTT
TTGTTTTAGAGCTAGAAATAGCAAGTTAAAATAAGGCTAGTCCGTTTTTAGCGCGTGCGCCAATTCTGCA
GACAAATGGCTCTAGAGGTACCATCGATGTCGACGATAAGCTTTGCAAAGATGGATAAAGTTTTAAACAG
AGAGGAATCTTTGCAGCTAATGGACCTTCTAGGTCTTGAAAGGAGTGGGAATTGGCTCCGGTGCCCGTCA
GTGGGCAGAGCGCACATCGCCCACAGTCCCCGAGAAGTTGGGGGGAGGGGTCGGCAATTGAACCGGTGCC
TAGAGAAGGTGGCGCGGGGTAAACTGGGAAAGTGATGTCGTGTACTGGCTCCGCCTTTTTCCCGAGGGTG
GGGGAGAACCGTATATAAGTGCAGTAGTCGCCGTGAACGTTCTTTTTCGCAACGGGTTTGCCGCCAGAAC
ACAGGTAAGTGCCGTGTGTGGTTCCCGCGGGCCTGGCCTCTTTACGGGTTATGGCCCTTGCGTGCCTTGA
ATTACTTCCACCTGGCTGCAGTACGTGATTCTTGATCCCGAGCTTCGGGTTGGAAGTGGGTGGGAGAGTT
CGAGGCCTTGCGCTTAAGGAGCCCCTTCGCCTCGTGCTTGAGTTGAGGCCTGGCCTGGGCGCTGGGGCCG
CCGCGTGCGAATCTGGTGGCACCTTCGCGCCTGTCTCGCTGCTTTCGATAAGTCTCTAGCCATTTAAAAT
TTTTGATGACCTGCTGCGACGCTTTTTTTCTGGCAAGATAGTCTTGTAAATGCGGGCCAAGATCTGCACA
CTGGTATTTCGGTTTTTGGGGCCGCGGGCGGCGACGGGGCCCGTGCGTCCCAGCGCACATGTTCGGCGAG
GCGGGGCCTGCGAGCGCGGCCACCGAGAATCGGACGGGGGTAGTCTCAAGCTGGCCGGCCTGCTCTGGTG
CCTGGCCTCGCGCCGCCGTGTATCGCCCCGCCCTGGGCGGCAAGGCTGGCCCGGTCGGCACCAGTTGCGT
GAGCGGAAAGATGGCCGCTTCCCGGCCCTGCTGCAGGGAGCTCAAAATGGAGGACGCGGCGCTCGGGAGA
GCGGGCGGGTGAGTCACCCACACAAAGGAAAAGGGCCTTTCCGTCCTCAGCCGTCGCTTCATGTGACTCC
ACGGAGTACCGGGCGCCGTCCAGGCACCTCGATTAGTTCTCGAGCTTTTGGAGTACGTCGTCTTTAGGTT
GGGGGGAGGGGTTTTATGCGATGGAGTTTCCCCACACTGAGTGGGTGGAGACTGAAGTTAGGCCAGCTTG
GCACTTGATGTAATTCTCCTTGGAATTTGCCCTTTTTGAGTTTGGATCTTGGTTCATTCTCAAGCCTCAG
ACAGTGGTTCAAAGTTTTTTTCTTCCATTTCAGGTGTCGTGAGGAATTTCGACATTTAAATCGCCACCAT
GGACTATAAGGACCACGACGGAGACTACAAGGATCATGATATTGATTACAAAGACGATGACGATAAGATG
GCCCCAAAGAAGAAGCGGAAGGTCGGTATCCACGGAGTCCCAGCAGCCGACAAGAAGTACAGCATCGGCC
TGGACATCGGCACCAACTCTGTGGGCTGGGCCGTGATCACCGACGAGTACAAGGTGCCCAGCAAGAAATT
CAAGGTGCTGGGCAACACCGACCGGCACAGCATCAAGAAGAACCTGATCGGAGCCCTGCTGTTCGACAGC
GGCGAAACAGCCGAGGCCACCCGGCTGAAGAGAACCGCCAGAAGAAGATACACCAGACGGAAGAACCGGA
TCTGCTATCTGCAAGAGATCTTCAGCAACGAGATGGCCAAGGTGGACGACAGCTTCTTCCACAGACTGGA
AGAGTCCTTCCTGGTGGAAGAGGATAAGAAGCACGAGCGGCACCCCATCTTCGGCAACATCGTGGACGAG
GTGGCCTACCACGAGAAGTACCCCACCATCTACCACCTGAGAAAGAAACTGGTGGACAGCACCGACAAGG
CCGACCTGCGGCTGATCTATCTGGCCCTGGCCCACATGATCAAGTTCCGGGGCCACTTCCTGATCGAGGG
CGACCTGAACCCCGACAACAGCGACGTGGACAAGCTGTTCATCCAGCTGGTGCAGACCTACAACCAGCTG
TTCGAGGAAAACCCCATCAACGCCAGCGGCGTGGACGCCAAGGCCATCCTGTCTGCCAGACTGAGCAAGA
GCAGACGGCTGGAAAATCTGATCGCCCAGCTGCCCGGCGAGAAGAAGAATGGCCTGTTCGGAAACCTGAT
TGCCCTGAGCCTGGGCCTGACCCCCAACTTCAAGAGCAACTTCGACCTGGCCGAGGATGCCAAACTGCAG
CTGAGCAAGGACACCTACGACGACGACCTGGACAACCTGCTGGCCCAGATCGGCGACCAGTACGCCGACC
TGTTTCTGGCCGCCAAGAACCTGTCCGACGCCATCCTGCTGAGCGACATCCTGAGAGTGAACACCGAGAT
CACCAAGGCCCCCCTGAGCGCCTCTATGATCAAGAGATACGACGAGCACCACCAGGACCTGACCCTGCTG
AAAGCTCTCGTGCGGCAGCAGCTGCCTGAGAAGTACAAAGAGATTTTCTTCGACCAGAGCAAGAACGGCT
ACGCCGGCTACATTGACGGCGGAGCCAGCCAGGAAGAGTTCTACAAGTTCATCAAGCCCATCCTGGAAAA
GATGGACGGCACCGAGGAACTGCTCGTGAAGCTGAACAGAGAGGACCTGCTGCGGAAGCAGCGGACCTTC
GACAACGGCAGCATCCCCCACCAGATCCACCTGGGAGAGCTGCACGCCATTCTGCGGCGGCAGGAAGATT
TTTACCCATTCCTGAAGGACAACCGGGAAAAGATCGAGAAGATCCTGACCTTCCGCATCCCCTACTACGT
GGGCCCTCTGGCCAGGGGAAACAGCAGATTCGCCTGGATGACCAGAAAGAGCGAGGAAACCATCACCCCC
TGGAACTTCGAGGAAGTGGTGGACAAGGGCGCTTCCGCCCAGAGCTTCATCGAGCGGATGACCAACTTCG
ATAAGAACCTGCCCAACGAGAAGGTGCTGCCCAAGCACAGCCTGCTGTACGAGTACTTCACCGTGTATAA
CGAGCTGACCAAAGTGAAATACGTGACCGAGGGAATGAGAAAGCCCGCCTTCCTGAGCGGCGAGCAGAAA
AAGGCCATCGTGGACCTGCTGTTCAAGACCAACCGGAAAGTGACCGTGAAGCAGCTGAAAGAGGACTACT
TCAAGAAAATCGAGTGCTTCGACTCCGTGGAAATCTCCGGCGTGGAAGATCGGTTCAACGCCTCCCTGGG
CACATACCACGATCTGCTGAAAATTATCAAGGACAAGGACTTCCTGGACAATGAGGAAAACGAGGACATT
CTGGAAGATATCGTGCTGACCCTGACACTGTTTGAGGACAGAGAGATGATCGAGGAACGGCTGAAAACCT
ATGCCCACCTGTTCGACGACAAAGTGATGAAGCAGCTGAAGCGGCGGAGATACACCGGCTGGGGCAGGCT
GAGCCGGAAGCTGATCAACGGCATCCGGGACAAGCAGTCCGGCAAGACAATCCTGGATTTCCTGAAGTCC
GACGGCTTCGCCAACAGAAACTTCATGCAGCTGATCCACGACGACAGCCTGACCTTTAAAGAGGACATCC
AGAAAGCCCAGGTGTCCGGCCAGGGCGATAGCCTGCACGAGCACATTGCCAATCTGGCCGGCAGCCCCGC
CATTAAGAAGGGCATCCTGCAGACAGTGAAGGTGGTGGACGAGCTCGTGAAAGTGATGGGCCGGCACAAG
CCCGAGAACATCGTGATCGAAATGGCCAGAGAGAACCAGACCACCCAGAAGGGACAGAAGAACAGCCGCG
AGAGAATGAAGCGGATCGAAGAGGGCATCAAAGAGCTGGGCAGCCAGATCCTGAAAGAACACCCCGTGGA
AAACACCCAGCTGCAGAACGAGAAGCTGTACCTGTACTACCTGCAGAATGGGCGGGATATGTACGTGGAC
CAGGAACTGGACATCAACCGGCTGTCCGACTACGATGTGGACCATATCGTGCCTCAGAGCTTTCTGAAGG
ACGACTCCATCGACAACAAGGTGCTGACCAGAAGCGACAAGAACCGGGGCAAGAGCGACAACGTGCCCTC
CGAAGAGGTCGTGAAGAAGATGAAGAACTACTGGCGGCAGCTGCTGAACGCCAAGCTGATTACCCAGAGA
AAGTTCGACAATCTGACCAAGGCCGAGAGAGGCGGCCTGAGCGAACTGGATAAGGCCGGCTTCATCAAGA
GACAGCTGGTGGAAACCCGGCAGATCACAAAGCACGTGGCACAGATCCTGGACTCCCGGATGAACACTAA
GTACGACGAGAATGACAAGCTGATCCGGGAAGTGAAAGTGATCACCCTGAAGTCCAAGCTGGTGTCCGAT
TTCCGGAAGGATTTCCAGTTTTACAAAGTGCGCGAGATCAACAACTACCACCACGCCCACGACGCCTACC
TGAACGCCGTCGTGGGAACCGCCCTGATCAAAAAGTACCCTAAGCTGGAAAGCGAGTTCGTGTACGGCGA
CTACAAGGTGTACGACGTGCGGAAGATGATCGCCAAGAGCGAGCAGGAAATCGGCAAGGCTACCGCCAAG
TACTTCTTCTACAGCAACATCATGAACTTTTTCAAGACCGAGATTACCCTGGCCAACGGCGAGATCCGGA
AGCGGCCTCTGATCGAGACAAACGGCGAAACCGGGGAGATCGTGTGGGATAAGGGCCGGGATTTTGCCAC
CGTGCGGAAAGTGCTGAGCATGCCCCAAGTGAATATCGTGAAAAAGACCGAGGTGCAGACAGGCGGCTTC
AGCAAAGAGTCTATCCTGCCCAAGAGGAACAGCGATAAGCTGATCGCCAGAAAGAAGGACTGGGACCCTA
AGAAGTACGGCGGCTTCGACAGCCCCACCGTGGCCTATTCTGTGCTGGTGGTGGCCAAAGTGGAAAAGGG
CAAGTCCAAGAAACTGAAGAGTGTGAAAGAGCTGCTGGGGATCACCATCATGGAAAGAAGCAGCTTCGAG
AAGAATCCCATCGACTTTCTGGAAGCCAAGGGCTACAAAGAAGTGAAAAAGGACCTGATCATCAAGCTGC
CTAAGTACTCCCTGTTCGAGCTGGAAAACGGCCGGAAGAGAATGCTGGCCTCTGCCGGCGAACTGCAGAA
GGGAAACGAACTGGCCCTGCCCTCCAAATATGTGAACTTCCTGTACCTGGCCAGCCACTATGAGAAGCTG
AAGGGCTCCCCCGAGGATAATGAGCAGAAACAGCTGTTTGTGGAACAGCACAAGCACTACCTGGACGAGA
TCATCGAGCAGATCAGCGAGTTCTCCAAGAGAGTGATCCTGGCCGACGCTAATCTGGACAAAGTGCTGTC
CGCCTACAACAAGCACCGGGATAAGCCCATCAGAGAGCAGGCCGAGAATATCATCCACCTGTTTACCCTG
ACCAATCTGGGAGCCCCTGCCGCCTTCAAGTACTTTGACACCACCATCGACCGGAAGAGGTACACCAGCA
CCAAAGAGGTGCTGGACGCCACCCTGATCCACCAGAGCATCACCGGCCTGTACGAGACACGGATCGACCT
GTCTCAGCTGGGAGGCGACAAAAGGCCGGCGGCCACGAAAAAGGCCGGCCAGGCAAAAAAGAAAAAGGAA
TTCGGCAGTGGAGAGGGCAGAGGAAGTCTGCTAACATGCGGTGACGTCGAGGAGAATCCTGGCCCAGTGA
GCAAGGGCGAGGAGCTGTTCACCGGGGTGGTGCCCATCCTGGTCGAGCTGGACGGCGACGTAAACGGCCA
CAAGTTCAGCGTGTCCGGCGAGGGCGAGGGCGATGCCACCTACGGCAAGCTGACCCTGAAGTTCATCTGC
ACCACCGGCAAGCTGCCCGTGCCCTGGCCCACCCTCGTGACCACCCTGACCTACGGCGTGCAGTGCTTCA
GCCGCTACCCCGACCACATGAAGCAGCACGACTTCTTCAAGTCCGCCATGCCCGAAGGCTACGTCCAGGA
GCGCACCATCTTCTTCAAGGACGACGGCAACTACAAGACCCGCGCCGAGGTGAAGTTCGAGGGCGACACC
CTGGTGAACCGCATCGAGCTGAAGGGCATCGACTTCAAGGAGGACGGCAACATCCTGGGGCACAAGCTGG
AGTACAACTACAACAGCCACAACGTCTATATCATGGCCGACAAGCAGAAGAACGGCATCAAGGTGAACTT
CAAGATCCGCCACAACATCGAGGACGGCAGCGTGCAGCTCGCCGACCACTACCAGCAGAACACCCCCATC
GGCGACGGCCCCGTGCTGCTGCCCGACAACCACTACCTGAGCACCCAGTCCGCCCTGAGCAAAGACCCCA
ACGAGAAGCGCGATCACATGGTCCTGCTGGAGTTCGTGACCGCCGCCGGGATCACTCTCGGCATGGACGA
GCTGTACAAGGAATTCTAACTAGAGCTCGCTGATCAGCCTCGACTGTGCCTTCTAGTTGCCAGCCATCTG
TTGTTTGCCCCTCCCCCGTGCCTTCCTTGACCCTGGAAGGTGCCACTCCCACTGTCCTTTCCTAATAAAA
TGAGGAAATTGCATCGCATTGTCTGAGTAGGTGTCATTCTATTCTGGGGGGTGGGGTGGGGCAGGACAGC
AAGGGGGAGGATTGGGAAGAGAATAGCAGGCATGCTGGGGAGCGGCCGCAGGAACCCCTAGTGATGGAGT
TGGCCACTCCCTCTCTGCGCGCTCGCTCGCTCACTGAGGCCGGGCGACCAAAGGTCGCCCGACGCCCGGG
CTTTGCCCGGGCGGCCTCAGTGAGCGAGCGAGCGCGCAGCTGCCTGCAGGGGCGCCTGATGCGGTATTTT
CTCCTTACGCATCTGTGCGGTATTTCACACCGCATA
[95 nt withheld, positions 7247-7341]
T
[46 nt withheld, positions 7343-7388]
C
[141 nt withheld, positions 7390-7530]
CCTTTGACGTTGGAGTCCACGTTCTTT
[37 nt withheld, positions 7558-7594]
ACTCTATCTCGGGCTATTCTTTTGATTTATAAGGGATTTTGCCGATTTCGGTCTATTGGTTAAAAAATGA
GCTGATTTAACAAAAATTTAACGCGAATTTTAACAAAATATTAACGTTTACAATTTTATGGTGCACTCTC
AGTACAATCTGCTCTGATGCCGCATAGTTAAGCCAGCCCCGACACCCGCCAACACCCGCTGACGCGCCCT
GACGGGCTTGTCTGCTCCCGGCATCCGCTTACAGACAAGCTGTGACCGTCTCCGGGAGCTGCATGTGTCA
GAGGTTTTCACCGTCATCACCGAAACGCGCGAGACGAAAGGGCCTCGTGATACGCCTATTTTTATAGGTT
AATGTCATGATAATAATGGTTTCTTAGACGTCAGGTGGCACTTTTCGGGGAAATGTGCGCGGAACCCCTA
TTTGTTTATTTTTCTAAATACATTCAAATATGTATCCGCTCATGAGACAATAACCCTGATAAATGCTTCA
ATAATATTGAAAAAGGAAGAGTATGAGTATTCAACATTTCCGTGTCGCCCTTATTCCCTTTTTTGCGGCA
TTTTGCCTTCCTGTTTTTGCTCACCCAGAAACGCTGGTGAAAGTAAAAGATGCTGAAGATCAGTTGGGTG
CACGAGTGGGTTACATCGAACTGGATCTCAACAGCGGTAAGATCCTTGAGAGTTTTCGCCCCGAAGAACG
TTTTCCAATGATGAGCACTTTTAAAGTTCTGCTATGTGGCGCGGTATTATCCCGTATTGACGCCGGGCAA
GAGCAACTCGGTCGCCGCATACACTATTCTCAGAATGACTTGGTTGAGTACTCACCAGTCACAGAAAAGC
ATCTTACGGATGGCATGACAGTAAGAGAATTATGCAGTGCTGCCATAACCATGAGTGATAACACTGCGGC
CAACTTACTTCTGACAACGATCGGAGGACCGAAGGAGCTAACCGCTTTTTTGCACAACATGGGGGATCAT
GTAACTCGCCTTGATCGTTGGGAACCGGAGCTGAATGAAGCCATACCAAACGACGAGCGTGACACCACGA
TGCCTGTAGCAATGGCAACAACGTTGCGCAAACTATTAACTGGCGAACTACTTACTCTAGCTTCCCGGCA
ACAATTAATAGACTGGATGGAGGCGGATAAAGTTGCAGGACCACTTCTGCGCTCGGCCCTTCCGGCTGGC
TGGTTTATTGCTGATAAATCTGGAGCCGGTGAGCGTGGAAGCCGCGGTATCATTGCAGCACTGGGGCCAG
ATGGTAAGCCCTCCCGTATCGTAGTTATCTACACGACGGGGAGTCAGGCAACTATGGATGAACGAAATAG
ACAGATCGCTGAGATAGGTGCCTCACTGATTAAGCATTGGTAACTGTCAGACCAAGTTTACTCATATATA
CTTTAGATTGATTTAAAACTTCATTTTTAATTTAAAAGGATCTAGGTGAAGATCCTTTTTGATAATCTCA
TGACCAAAATCCCTTAACGTGAGTTTTCGTTCCACTGAGCGTCAGACCCCGTAGAAAAGATCAAAGGATC
TTCTTGAGATCCTTTTTTTCTGCGCGTAATCTGCTGCTTGCAAACAAAAAAACCACCGCTACCAGCGGTG
GTTTGTTTGCCGGATCAAGAGCTACCAACTCTTTTTCCGAAGGTAACTGGCTTCAGCAGAGCGCAGATAC
CAAATACTGTTCTTCTAGTGTAGCCGTAGTTAGGCCACCACTTCAAGAACTCTGTAGCACCGCCTACATA
CCTCGCTCTGCTAATCCTGTTACCAGTGGCTGCTGCCAGTGGCGATAAGTCGTGTCTTACCGGGTTGGAC
TCAAGACGATAGTTACCGGATAAGGCGCAGCGGTCGGGCTGAACGGGGGGTTCGTGCACACAGCCCAGCT
TGGAGCGAACGACCTACACCGAACTGAGATACCTACAGCGTGAGCTATGAGAAAGCGCCACGCTTCCCGA
AGGGAGAAAGGCGGACAGGTATCCGGTAAGCGGCAGGGTCGGAACAGGAGAGCGCACGAGGGAGCTTCCA
GGGGGAAACGCCTGGTATCTTTATAGTCCTGTCGGGTTTCGCCACCTCTGACTTGAGCGTCGATTTTTGT
GATGCTCGTCAGGGGGGCGGAGCCTATGGAAAAACGCCAGCAACGCGGCCTTTTTACGGTTCCTGGCCTT
TTGCTGGCCTTTTGCTCACATGT
Features (pLannotate 1.2.2; 18 found; start..end, strand, type, name):
      1..241     +  promoter       U6 promoter: RNA polymerase III promoter for human U6 snRNA
    271..346     +  misc_RNA       gRNA scaffold: guide RNA scaffold for the Streptococcus pyogenes CRISPR/Cas9 system
    353..396     +  misc_RNA       gRNA scaffold (fragment): guide RNA scaffold for the Streptococcus pyogenes CRISPR/Cas9 system
    471..537     +  CDS            small t antigen (fragment): SV40 (simian virus 40) small t antigen
    544..1722    +  promoter       EF-1α promoter: strong constitutive promoter for human elongation factor EF-1α
   1869..3470    +  CDS            Cas9(N): N-terminal portion of Streptococcus pyogenes Cas9 (Zetsche et al., 2015)
   3471..5969    +  CDS            Cas9(C): C-terminal portion of Streptococcus pyogenes Cas9 (Zetsche et al., 2015)
   5970..6017    +  CDS            nucleoplasmin NLS: bipartite nuclear localization signal from nucleoplasmin
   6087..6800    +  CDS            EGFP: EGFP is a basic (constitutively fluorescent) green fluorescent protein published in 1996, derived from Aequorea victoria. It is reported to be a rapidly-maturing weak dimer with moderate acid sensitivity.
   6834..6945    +  polyA_signal   bGH poly(A) signal: bovine growth hormone polyadenylation signal
   7050..7190    +  repeat_region  AAV2 ITR: inverted terminal repeat of adeno-associated virus serotype 2 inverted
   7195..7246    -  misc_feature   bom (fragment): basis of mobility region from pBR322
   7265..7720    +  rep_origin     f1 ori (sequence partly withheld): f1 bacteriophage origin of replication; arrow indicates direction of (+) strand synthesis
   7721..7770    -  misc_feature   bom (fragment): basis of mobility region from pBR322
   7872..7907    -  CDS            rop (fragment): Rop protein, which maintains plasmids at low copy number; rop
   8002..8106    +  promoter       AmpR promoter: bla
   8107..8967    +  CDS            AmpR: β-lactamase; bla; confers resistance to ampicillin, carbenicillin, and related antibiotics
   9138..9726    +  rep_origin     ori: high-copy-number ColE1/pMB1/pBR322/pUC origin of replication
