[The description below was written by a language model from this plasmid's Addgene catalogue record and pLannotate feature annotations shown in this document.]
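Description:
hAAVS1-gs4_EF1a-Cas9-2A-GFP is an all-in-one mammalian CRISPR/Cas9 expression plasmid of about 9.8 kb, built on the pSpCas9(BB)-2A-GFP (PX458) backbone. It is propagated in E. coli as a high-copy plasmid through a ColE1/pUC-type origin and selected with ampicillin via the β-lactamase gene. The backbone also carries a filamentous phage origin, which is annotated as f1 in one sequence record and M13 in the other. A single AAV2 inverted terminal repeat is also present. With only one ITR annotated, the record gives no indication that the plasmid is meant for AAV packaging, so delivery is presumably by transfection.

The plasmid holds two expression units. A human U6 RNA polymerase III promoter drives a single guide RNA made up of the "GS4" spacer, which targets the human AAVS1 locus, fused to the Streptococcus pyogenes gRNA scaffold. Downstream, an EF-1α promoter drives S. pyogenes Cas9; the name and feature tables indicate this promoter, and the catalogue does not list it as a backbone modification. Cas9 is annotated as contiguous N- and C-terminal portions that together form the full coding sequence, followed by a nucleoplasmin nuclear localization signal. The name indicates that a 2A self-cleaving peptide joins Cas9 to EGFP, although the 2A is not annotated separately, and the transcript ends at a bGH polyadenylation signal. Because Cas9 and EGFP come from one transcript, green fluorescence marks the cells that express the nuclease, so they can be identified or sorted.

The stated purpose is CRISPR knockout, that is, cutting at AAVS1 in human cells. The associated publication concerns a fluorescent reporter for assessing CRISPR activity, which suggests the plasmid served as a defined guide/nuclease source in such assays.
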