Addgene plasmid #118414: hAAVS1-gs4_EF1a-Cas9-2A-GFP
Purpose: CRISPR knockout, expresses Cas9, and sgRNA targeting AAVS1 locus
Depositing lab: Mark Denham. Publication: A Modified Monomeric Red Fluorescent Protein Reporter for Assessing CRISPR Activity. Hojland Knudsen C, Asgrimsdottir ES, Rahimi K, Gill KP, Frandsen S, Hvolbol Buchholdt S, Chen M, Kjems J, Febbraro F, Denham M. Front Cell Dev Biol. 2018 May 15;6:54. doi: 10.3389/fcell.2018.00054. eCollection 2018. PubMed 29868584.
Backbone
  Vector backbone: pSpCas9(BB)-2A-GFP (PX458)
  Modifications to backbone: Plasmid contains the GS4 guide strand sequence that targets the AAVS1 locus. doi: 10.3389/fcell.2018.00054
  Vector type: Mammalian Expression, CRISPR
Growth in bacteria
  Bacterial resistance: Ampicillin, 100 μg/mL
  Growth temperature: 37°C
  Growth strain: DH5alpha
  Copy number: High Copy
Gene/Insert
  Gene/Insert name: gRNA AAVS1
  gRNA/shRNA sequence: gTGGGGGTTAGACCCAATATC
  Species: H. sapiens (human)
  Entrez Gene: AAVS1 (a.k.a. AAV)
  Cloning method: Restriction Enzyme; 5′ cloning site unknown (unknown if destroyed); 3′ cloning site unknown (unknown if destroyed)
  Sequencing primers: 5′ unknown
Terms and licenses: Academic/Nonprofit Terms; Industry Terms: Not Available to Industry
How to cite: hAAVS1-gs4_EF1a-Cas9-2A-GFP was a gift from Mark Denham (Addgene plasmid # 118414 ; http://n2t.net/addgene:118414 ; RRID:Addgene_118414)
